Addgene plasmid #71124: pJK225
Purpose: Expression of Acetobacter aceti 1023 citrate synthase (AaCSH6) in E. coli
Depositing lab: T. J. Kappock. Depositing organization: Washington University in Saint Louis. Publication: Structure of a NADH-insensitive hexameric citrate synthase that resists acid inactivation. Francois JA, Starks CM, Sivanuntakorn S, Jiang H, Ransome AE, Nam JW, Constantine CZ, Kappock TJ. Biochemistry. 2006 Nov 14;45(45):13487-99. 10.1021/bi061083k PubMed 17087502.
Backbone
  Vector backbone: pET23a
  Backbone size w/o insert (bp): 3666
  Total vector size (bp): 4898
  Vector type: Bacterial Expression
Growth in bacteria
  Bacterial resistance: Ampicillin, 100 μg/mL
  Growth temperature: 37°C
  Growth strain: DH5alpha
  Copy number: High Copy
Gene/Insert
  Gene/Insert name: citrate synthase (alt names: aarA; gltA)
  Species: Acetobacter aceti 1023
  GenBank ID: ABF85671 KDE21011
  Promoter: T7
  Tag / fusion protein: His6 (C terminal on backbone)
  Cloning method: Restriction Enzyme; 5′ cloning site NdeI (not destroyed); 3′ cloning site XhoI (not destroyed)
  Sequencing primers: 5′ T7 promoter; 3′ T7 terminator
Terms and licenses: Academic/Nonprofit Terms; Industry Terms: Not Available to Industry
How to cite: pJK225 was a gift from T. J. Kappock (Addgene plasmid # 71124 ; http://n2t.net/addgene:71124 ; RRID:Addgene_71124)
