[The description below was written by a language model from this plasmid's Addgene catalogue record and pLannotate feature annotations shown in this document.]
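Description:
pJK225 is a bacterial expression plasmid built on the pET23a backbone for producing the citrate synthase of Acetobacter aceti strain 1023 (gene aarA, also called gltA) in E. coli. The total construct is 4,898 bp. It replicates from a ColE1/pMB1-type origin and is selected with ampicillin through the β-lactamase gene and its native promoter. The annotation also finds an f1 phage origin, which permits single-stranded DNA production, along with a bom mobilisation region and a rop coding sequence inherited from pBR322. The catalogue lists the plasmid as high copy, although Rop normally acts to lower copy number.

The citrate synthase open reading frame was inserted between NdeI and XhoI, both of which are retained. It sits downstream of the T7 promoter and the strong phage T7 gene 10 ribosome binding site and is followed by the T7 terminator. Transcription therefore depends on T7 RNA polymerase, so protein production requires a host that supplies this polymerase, while a cloning strain such as DH5alpha is recorded for propagation. Cloning into XhoI places the gene in frame with the backbone-encoded C-terminal His6 tag, giving the product designated AaCSH6. The automated table labels this 18-nt stretch as a fragment of a 9xHis tag, consistent with six histidines. The short "SET1 fragment" and YPB1_ECOLX calls appear to be similarity matches to backbone sequence rather than intended functional elements.

The tagged enzyme can be purified by metal-affinity chromatography. The associated publication concerns the structure of this hexameric, NADH-insensitive citrate synthase and its resistance to acid inactivation, which indicates use in structural and biochemical studies.
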