Features (pLannotate 1.2.2; 13 found; start..end, strand, type, name):
     26..73      -  terminator     T7 terminator: transcription terminator for bacteriophage T7 RNA polymerase
     81..130     -  CDS            SET1 (fragment): solubility-enhancement tag derived from T7 phage gene 10B
    140..157     -  CDS            9xHis (fragment): 9xHis affinity tag
    164..1471    -  CDS            aarA: CISY_ACEAC - Experimental evidence at protein level: Swiss-Prot protein existence level 1. From Acetobacter aceti.
   1479..1501    -  RBS            RBS: efficient ribosome binding site from bacteriophage T7 gene 10 (Olins and Rangwala, 1989)
   1533..1551    -  promoter       T7 promoter: promoter for bacteriophage T7 RNA polymerase
   1663..2043    -  CDS            YPB1_ECOLX: Protein predicted: Swiss-Prot protein existence level 4. From Escherichia coli.
   2060..2251    +  CDS            rop: Rop protein, which maintains plasmids at low copy number; rop
   2353..2495    +  misc_feature   bom: basis of mobility region from pBR322
   2681..3269    -  rep_origin     ori: high-copy-number ColE1/pMB1/pBR322/pUC origin of replication
   3440..4300    -  CDS            AmpR: β-lactamase; bla; confers resistance to ampicillin, carbenicillin, and related antibiotics
   4301..4405    -  promoter       AmpR promoter: bla
   4432..4887    -  rep_origin     f1 ori (sequence partly withheld): f1 bacteriophage origin of replication; arrow indicates direction of (+) strand synthesis
>Addgene plasmid #71124 | pJK225 | depositor full sequence | sequence record 131026 | pJK225 sequence 4898 bps
ATCCGGATATAGTTCCTCCTTTCAGCAAAAAACCCCTCAAGACCCGTTTAGAGGCCCCAAGGGGTTATGC
TAGTTATTGCTCAGCGGTGGCAGCAGCCAACTCAGCTTCCTTTCGGGCTTTGTTAGCAGCCGGATCTCAG
TGGTGGTGGTGGTGGTGCTCGAGGCGTTTGGCAAGCGGCACATAGTCACGCTGCGGTGCGCCAATATAAA
GCTGGCGAGGGCGGCTGATACGCTGGCCCGGTTCTTCAATCATTTCCTTCCACTGGCTCACCCAGCCGGT
GGTGCGGGCTACGGCAAACAGCACAGTAAACATACTGGTGGGGATGCCCATGGCCTTGAGAATGATGCCA
GAGTAGAAATCCACATTCGGGTAAAGTTTGCGCTGCACGAAGTAATCATCGCTCAGAGCAATCTTTTCCA
GCTCAACCGCCAGATCCAGCAGCGGATCATCCTTAATGCCAAGTTCTGTCAGCACTTCGTGGCAGGTCTG
CTGCATGATCTTCGCACGTGGGTCGAAGTTCTTGTAAACGCGGTGGCCAAAGCCCATCAGCTTTACGCCG
CTGTTCTTGTCCTTCACCTGTGCGATAAAGGCAGGAATATTTTCTTTCTTGCCAATACGGGCCAGCATTT
TCAGCACAGCTTCGTTTGCGCCACCATGTGCAGGTCCCCACAGAGCGGCAATGCCCGCAGCAATACAGGC
AAACGGATTGGCCCCTGTAGAACCAGCCAGACGTACGGTGGAGGTAGAGGCATTCTGCTCATGATCGGCA
TGCAGAATCAGAATCCGGTTCATGGCGCGGGCCAGAACAGGGTTGACCTTGTAAGGTTCGGACATGCGCG
CGAACATCATGGACAGGAAGTTTTCTGCGTAGTTCAGATCATTCCGCGGGTAGATAAAGGCTTCACCCTG
CGTGTATTTGTAAGCCCATGCCGCAATGGTTGGGATTTTGGCAATCAGCCGCATGGCGGCCAGATCCCGA
TTGGCGGGAATGGCAATATCGTTGGCATCTGGGTAGAAGGCAGACAAAGCCCCAACCGTACCACACAGAA
TGGCCATTGGGTGGGCATCACGCCGGAAGCCGTTAAAGAAGTTACGGATCTGCTCGTGCAGCAGCGTATG
GTTTGTAAGGGTGTTGGTGAAGGTGTCGTACTGCGCCTTGTTGGGCAGTTCGCCATTCAAAAGCAGATAA
ATAACTTCTTCGTAGGAAGCATTTTCGGCCAGCTGCGCAATAGGGTAACCACGGTGCAGCAGAACGCCTT
TATCACCATCAATAAAGGTGATTTTGCTGTTGCAGGCCGCTGTTTCCCCGTAACCTGGGTCGAACGTGAA
AACGCCCAGTTGCGCCGGAAGTTTGCGGATGTCGATAACATCCGGTCCCAGAGTGCCTGAAAGCACAGGC
ATTTCGGCGGATTTTCCATCAACCGAAATGGTAGCGGTAGATAGCTTACCTTCTTTCTGCGACGCGCTCA
TATGTATATCTCCTTCTTAAAGTTAAACAAAATTATTTCTAGAGGGAAACCGTTGTGGTCTCCCTATAGT
GAGTCGTATTAATTTCGCGGGATCGAGATCTCGGGCAGCGTTGGGTCCTGGCCACGGGTGCGCATGATCG
TGCTCCTGTCGTTGAGGACCCGGCTAGGCTGGCGGGGTTGCCTTACTGGTTAGCAGAATGAATCACCGAT
ACGCGAGCGAACGTGAAGCGACTGCTGCTGCAAAACGTCTGCGACCTGAGCAACAACATGAATGGTCTTC
GGTTTCCGTGTTTCGTAAAGTCTGGAAACGCGGAAGTCAGCGCCCTGCACCATTATGTTCCGGATCTGCA
TCGCAGGATGCTGCTGGCTACCCTGTGGAACACCTACATCTGTATTAACGAAGCGCTGGCATTGACCCTG
AGTGATTTTTCTCTGGTCCCGCCGCATCCATACCGCCAGTTGTTTACCCTCACAACGTTCCAGTAACCGG
GCATGTTCATCATCAGTAACCCGTATCGTGAGCATCCTCTCTCGTTTCATCGGTATCATTACCCCCATGA
ACAGAAATCCCCCTTACACGGAGGCATCAGTGACCAAACAGGAAAAAACCGCCCTTAACATGGCCCGCTT
TATCAGAAGCCAGACATTAACGCTTCTGGAGAAACTCAACGAGCTGGACGCGGATGAACAGGCAGACATC
TGTGAATCGCTTCACGACCACGCTGATGAGCTTTACCGCAGCTGCCTCGCGCGTTTCGGTGATGACGGTG
AAAACCTCTGACACATGCAGCTCCCGGAGACGGTCACAGCTTGTCTGTAAGCGGATGCCGGGAGCAGACA
AGCCCGTCAGGGCGCGTCAGCGGGTGTTGGCGGGTGTCGGGGCGCAGCCATGACCCAGTCACGTAGCGAT
AGCGGAGTGTATACTGGCTTAACTATGCGGCATCAGAGCAGATTGTACTGAGAGTGCACCATATATGCGG
TGTGAAATACCGCACAGATGCGTAAGGAGAAAATACCGCATCAGGCGCTCTTCCGCTTCCTCGCTCACTG
ACTCGCTGCGCTCGGTCGTTCGGCTGCGGCGAGCGGTATCAGCTCACTCAAAGGCGGTAATACGGTTATC
CACAGAATCAGGGGATAACGCAGGAAAGAACATGTGAGCAAAAGGCCAGCAAAAGGCCAGGAACCGTAAA
AAGGCCGCGTTGCTGGCGTTTTTCCATAGGCTCCGCCCCCCTGACGAGCATCACAAAAATCGACGCTCAA
GTCAGAGGTGGCGAAACCCGACAGGACTATAAAGATACCAGGCGTTTCCCCCTGGAAGCTCCCTCGTGCG
CTCTCCTGTTCCGACCCTGCCGCTTACCGGATACCTGTCCGCCTTTCTCCCTTCGGGAAGCGTGGCGCTT
TCTCATAGCTCACGCTGTAGGTATCTCAGTTCGGTGTAGGTCGTTCGCTCCAAGCTGGGCTGTGTGCACG
AACCCCCCGTTCAGCCCGACCGCTGCGCCTTATCCGGTAACTATCGTCTTGAGTCCAACCCGGTAAGACA
CGACTTATCGCCACTGGCAGCAGCCACTGGTAACAGGATTAGCAGAGCGAGGTATGTAGGCGGTGCTACA
GAGTTCTTGAAGTGGTGGCCTAACTACGGCTACACTAGAAGGACAGTATTTGGTATCTGCGCTCTGCTGA
AGCCAGTTACCTTCGGAAAAAGAGTTGGTAGCTCTTGATCCGGCAAACAAACCACCGCTGGTAGCGGTGG
TTTTTTTGTTTGCAAGCAGCAGATTACGCGCAGAAAAAAAGGATCTCAAGAAGATCCTTTGATCTTTTCT
ACGGGGTCTGACGCTCAGTGGAACGAAAACTCACGTTAAGGGATTTTGGTCATGAGATTATCAAAAAGGA
TCTTCACCTAGATCCTTTTAAATTAAAAATGAAGTTTTAAATCAATCTAAAGTATATATGAGTAAACTTG
GTCTGACAGTTACCAATGCTTAATCAGTGAGGCACCTATCTCAGCGATCTGTCTATTTCGTTCATCCATA
GTTGCCTGACTCCCCGTCGTGTAGATAACTACGATACGGGAGGGCTTACCATCTGGCCCCAGTGCTGCAA
TGATACCGCGAGACCCACGCTCACCGGCTCCAGATTTATCAGCAATAAACCAGCCAGCCGGAAGGGCCGA
GCGCAGAAGTGGTCCTGCAACTTTATCCGCCTCCATCCAGTCTATTAATTGTTGCCGGGAAGCTAGAGTA
AGTAGTTCGCCAGTTAATAGTTTGCGCAACGTTGTTGCCATTGCTGCAGGCATCGTGGTGTCACGCTCGT
CGTTTGGTATGGCTTCATTCAGCTCCGGTTCCCAACGATCAAGGCGAGTTACATGATCCCCCATGTTGTG
CAAAAAAGCGGTTAGCTCCTTCGGTCCTCCGATCGTTGTCAGAAGTAAGTTGGCCGCAGTGTTATCACTC
ATGGTTATGGCAGCACTGCATAATTCTCTTACTGTCATGCCATCCGTAAGATGCTTTTCTGTGACTGGTG
AGTACTCAACCAAGTCATTCTGAGAATAGTGTATGCGGCGACCGAGTTGCTCTTGCCCGGCGTCAATACG
GGATAATACCGCGCCACATAGCAGAACTTTAAAAGTGCTCATCATTGGAAAACGTTCTTCGGGGCGAAAA
CTCTCAAGGATCTTACCGCTGTTGAGATCCAGTTCGATGTAACCCACTCGTGCACCCAACTGATCTTCAG
CATCTTTTACTTTCACCAGCGTTTCTGGGTGAGCAAAAACAGGAAGGCAAAATGCCGCAAAAAAGGGAAT
AAGGGCGACACGGAAATGTTGAATACTCATACTCTTCCTTTTTCAATATTATTGAAGCATTTATCAGGGT
TATTGTCTCATGAGCGGATACATATTTGAATGTATTTAGAAAAATAAACAAATAGGGGTTCCGCGCACAT
TTCCCCGAAAAGTGCCACCTGAAATTGTAAACGTTAATATTTTGTTAAAATTCGCGTTAAATTTTTGTTA
AATCAGCTCATTTTTTAACCAATAGGCCGAAATCGGCAAAATCCCTTATAAATCAAAAGAATAGACCGAG
ATAGGGT
[37 nt withheld, positions 4558-4594]
AAAGAACGTGGACTCCAACGTCAAAGG
[49 nt withheld, positions 4622-4670]
T
[91 nt withheld, positions 4672-4762]
G
[124 nt withheld, positions 4764-4887]
CCCATTCGCCA
