>Addgene plasmid #71124 | pJK225 | addgene partial sequence | sequence record 133697 | T7 5'-TAATACGACTCACTATAGGG-3'
TAATTTTGTTTAACTTTAAGAAGGAGATATACATATGAGCGCGTCGCAGAAAGAAGGTAAGCTATCTACC
GCTACCATTTCGGTTGATGGAAAATCCGCCGAAATGCCTGTGCTTTCAGGCACTCTGGGACCGGATGTTA
TCGACATCCGCAAACTTCCGGCGCAACTGGGCGTTTTCACGTTCGACCCAGGTTACGGGGAAACAGCGGC
CTGCAACAGCAAAATCACCTTTATTGATGGTGATAAAGGCGTTCTGCTGCACCGTGGTTACCCTATTGCG
CAGCTGGCCGAAAATGCTTCCTACGAAGAAGTTATTTATCTGCTTTTGAATGGCGAACTGCCCAACAAGG
CGCAGTACGACACCTTCACCAACACCCTTACAAACCATACGCTGCTGCACGAGCAGATCCGTAACTTCTT
TAACGGCTTCCGGCGTGATGCCCACCCAATGGCCATTCTGTGTGGTACGGTTGGGGCTTTGTCTGCCTTC
TACCCAGATGCCAACGATATTGCCATTCCCGCCAATCGGGATCTGGCCGCCATGCGGCTGATTGCCAAAA
TCCCAACCATTGCGGCATGGGCTTACAAATACACGCAGGGTGAAGCCTTTATCTACCCGCGGAATGATCT
GAACTACGCAGAAAACTTCCTGTCCATGATGTTCGCGCGCATGTCCGAACCTTACAAGGTCAACCCTGTT
CTGGCCCGCGCCATGAACCGGATTCTGATTCTGCATGCCGATCATGAGCAGAATGCCTCTACCTCCACCG
TACGTCTGGCTGGTTCTACAGGGGCCAATCCGTTTGCCTGTATTGCTGCGGGCATTGCCGCTCTGTGGGG
ACCTGCACATGGTGGCGCAAACGAAGCTGTGCTGAAAATGCTGGCCCGTATTGGCAAGAAAGAAAATATT
CCTGCCTTTATCGCACAGGTGAAGGACAAGAACAGCGGCGTAAAGCTGATGGGCTTTGGCCACCGCGTTT
ACAAGAACTTCGACCCACGTGCGAAGATCATGCAGCAGACCTGCCACGAAGTGCTGACAGAACTTGGCAT
T
