>Addgene plasmid #71124 | pJK225 | addgene partial sequence | sequence record 133698 | T7term 5'-GCTAGTTATTGCTCAGCGG-3'
CTTCCTTTCGGGCTTTGTTAGCAGCCGGATCTCAGTGGTGGTGGTGGTGGTGCTCGAGGCGTTTGGCAAG
CGGCACATAGTCACGCTGCGGTGCGCCAATATAAAGCTGGCGAGGGCGGCTGATACGCTGGCCCGGTTCT
TCAATCATTTCCTTCCACTGGCTCACCCAGCCGGTGGTGCGGGCTACGGCAAACAGCACAGTAAACATAC
TGGTGGGGATGCCCATGGCCTTGAGAATGATGCCAGAGTAGAAATCCACATTCGGGTAAAGTTTGCGCTG
CACGAAGTAATCATCGCTCAGAGCAATCTTTTCCAGCTCAACCGCCAGATCCAGCAGCGGATCATCCTTA
ATGCCAAGTTCTGTCAGCACTTCGTGGCAGGTCTGCTGCATGATCTTCGCACGTGGGTCGAAGTTCTTGT
AAACGCGGTGGCCAAAGCCCATCAGCTTTACGCCGCTGTTCTTGTCCTTCACCTGTGCGATAAAGGCAGG
AATATTTTCTTTCTTGCCAATACGGGCCAGCATTTTCAGCACAGCTTCGTTTGCGCCACCATGTGCAGGT
CCCCACAGAGCGGCAATGCCCGCAGCAATACAGGCAAACGGATTGGCCCCTGTAGAACCAGCCAGACGTA
CGGTGGAGGTAGAGGCATTCTGCTCATGATCGGCATGCAGAATCAGAATCCGGTTCATGGCGCGGGCCAG
AACAGGGTTGACCTTGTAAGGTTCGGACATGCGCGCGAACATCATGGACAGGAAGTTTTCTGCGTAGTTC
AGATCATTCCGCGGGTAGATAAAGGCTTCACCCTGCGTGTATTTGTAAGCCCATGCCGCAATGGTTGGGA
TTTTGGCAATCAGCCGCATGGCGGCCAGATCCCGATTGGCGGGAATGGCAATATCGTTGGCATCTGGGTA
GAAGGCAGACAAAGCCCCAACCGTACCACACAGAATGGCCATTGGGTGGGCATCACGCCGGAAGCCGTTA
AAGAAGTTACGGATCTGCTCGTGCAGCAGCGTATGGTTTGTAAGGGTGTTGGTGAAGGTGTCGTACTGCG
CCTTGTTGGGCAGTTCGCCATTCAAAAGCAGATAAATAACTTCTTCGTAGGAAGCATTTTCGGCCAGCTG
CGCAATAGGGTAA
